>Addgene plasmid #236186 | pBTK1062 | addgene full sequence | sequence record 474009 | Addgene NGS Result
CGACCAAAGGACCAATAAAAAACGCCCGGCGGCAACCGAGCGTTCTGAACAAATCCAGATGGAGTTCTGA
GGTCATTACTGGATCTATCAACAGGAGTCCAAGCGAGCTCGATATCAAATTACGCCCCGCCCTGCCACTC
ATCGCAGTACTGTTGTAATTCATTAAGCATTCTGCCGACATGGAAGCCATCACAAACGGCATGATGAACC
TGAATCGCCAGCGGCATCAGCACCTTGTCGCCTTGCGTATAATATTTGCCCATGGTGAAAACGGGGGCGA
AGAAGTTGTCCATATTGGCCACGTTTAAATCAAAACTGGTGAAACTCACCCAGGGATTGGCTGAAACGAA
AAACATATTCTCAATAAACCCTTTAGGGAAATAGGCCAGGTTTTCACCGTAACACGCCACATCTTGCGAA
TATATGTGTAGAAACTGCCGGAAATCGTCGTGGTATTCACTCCAGAGCGATGAAAACGTTTCAGTTTGCT
CATGGAAAACGGTGTAACAAGGGTGAACACTATCCCATATCACCAGCTCACCGTCTTTCATTGCCATACG
AAATTCCGGATGAGCATTCATCAGGCGGGCAAGAATGTGAATAAAGGCCGGATAAAACTTGTGCTTATTT
TTCTTTACGGTCTTTAAAAAGGCCGTAATATCCAGCTGAACGGTCTGGTTATAGGTACATTGAGCAACTG
ACTGAAATGCCTCAAAATGTTCTTTACGATGCCATTGGGATATATCAACGGTGGTATATCCAGTGATTTT
TTTCTCCATTTTAGCTTCCTTAGCTCCTGAAAATCTCGATAACTCAAAAAATACGCCCGGTAGTGATCTT
ATTTCATTATGGTGAAAGTTGGAACCTCTTACGTGCCCGATCAATCATGACCAAAATCCCTTAACGTGAG
TTTTCGTTCCACTGAGCGTCAGACCCCGTAGAAAAGATCAAAGGATCTTCTTGAGATCCTTTTTTTCTGC
GCGTAATCTGCTGCTTGCAAACAAAAAAACCACCGCTACCAGCGGTGGTTTGTTTGCCGGATCAAGAGCT
ACCAACTCTTTTTCCGAAGGTAACTGGCTTCAGCAGAGCGCAGATACCAAATACTGTTCTTCTAGTGTAG
CCGTAGTTAGGCCACCACTTCAAGAACTCTGTAGCACCGCCTACATACCTCGCTCTGCTAATCCTGTTAC
CAGTGGCTGCTGCCAGTGGCGATAAGTCGTGTCTTACCGGGTTGGACTCAAGACGATAGTTACCGGATAA
GGCGCAGCGGTCGGGCTGAACGGGGGGTTCGTGCACACAGCCCAGCTTGGAGCGAACGACCTACACCGAA
CTGAGATACCTACAGCGTGAGCTATGAGAAAGCGCCACGCTTCCCGAAGGGAGAAAGGCGGACAGGTATC
CGGTAAGCGGCAGGGTCGGAACAGGAGAGCGCACGAGGGAGCTTCCAGGGGGAAACGCCTGGTATCTTTA
TAGTCCTGTCGGGTTTCGCCACCTCTGACTTGAGCGTCGATTTTTGTGATGCTCGTCAGGGGGGCGGAGC
CTATGGAAAAACGCCAGCAACGCGGCCTTTTTACGGTTCCTGGCCTTTTGCTGGCCTTTTGCTCACATGT
TCTTTCCTGCGTTATCCCCTGATTCTGTGGATAACCGTACGTTTGAGAAGAGAAAAGAAAACCGCCGATC
CTGTCCACCGCATTACTGCAAGGTAGTGGACAAGACCGGCGGTCTTAAGTTTTTTGGCTGAAAGTCGGTC
TCAAACGTGTAGGCTGGAGCTGCTTCGAAGTTCCTATACTTTCTAGAGAATAGGAACTTCGGAATAGGAA
CTTCAAGATCCCCTTATTAGAAGAACTCGTCAAGAAGGCGATAGAAGGCGATGCGCTGCGAATCGGGAGC
GGCGATACCGTAAAGCACGAGGAAGCGGTCAGCCCATTCGCCGCCAAGCTCTTCAGCAATATCACGGGTA
GCCAACGCTATGTCCTGATAGCGGTCCGCCACACCCAGCCGGCCACAGTCGATGAATCCAGAAAAGCGGC
CATTTTCCACCATGATATTCGGCAAGCAGGCATCGCCATGGGTCACGACGAGATCCTCGCCGTCGGGCAT
GCGCGCCTTGAGCCTGGCGAACAGTTCGGCTGGCGCGAGCCCCTGATGCTCTTCGTCCAGATCATCCTGA
TCGACAAGACCGGCTTCCATCCGAGTACGTGCTCGCTCGATGCGATGTTTCGCTTGGTGGTCGAATGGGC
AGGTAGCCGGATCAAGCGTATGCAGCCGCCGCATTGCATCAGCCATGATGGATACTTTCTCGGCAGGAGC
AAGGTGAGATGACAGGAGATCCTGCCCCGGCACTTCGCCCAATAGCAGCCAGTCCCTTCCCGCTTCAGTG
ACAACGTCGAGCACAGCTGCGCAAGGAACGCCCGTCGTGGCCAGCCACGATAGCCGCGCTGCCTCGTCCT
GCAGTTCATTCAGGGCACCGGACAGGTCGGTCTTGACAAAAAGAACCGGGCGCCCCTGCGCTGACAGCCG
GAACACGGCGGCATCAGAGCAGCCGATTGTCTGTTGTGCCCAGTCATAGCCGAATAGCCTCTCCACCCAA
GCGGCCGGAGAACCTGCGTGCAATCCATCTTGTTCAATCATGCGAAACGATCCTCATCCTGTCTCTTGAT
CAGATCTTGATCCCCTGCGCCATCAGATCCTTGGCGGCAAGAAAGCCATCCAGTTTACTTTGCAGGGCTT
CCCAACCTTACCAGAGGGCGCCCCAGCTGGCAATTCCGGTTCGCTTGCTGTCCATAAAACCGCCCAGTCT
AGCTATCGCCATGTAAGCCCACTGCAAGCTACCTGCTTTCTCTTTGCGCTTGCGTTTTCCCTTGTCCAGA
TAGCCCAGTAGCTGACATTCATCCGGGGTCAGCACCGTTTCTGCGGACTGGCTTTCTACGTGTTCCGCTT
CCTTTAGCAGCCCTTGCGCCCTGAGTGCTTGCGGCAGCGTGAGCTTCAAAAGCGCTCTGAAGTTCCTATA
CTTTCTAGAGAATAGGAACTTCGAACTGCAGGTCGACGGATCCCCGGAATGCTGTGAGACCGGAAACACA
GAAAAAAGCCCACACCTGACAGTGCGGGCTTTTTTTTT
Features (pLannotate 1.2.2; 8 found; start..end, strand, type, name):
     15..49      -  terminator     lambda t0 terminator: minimal transcription terminator from phage lambda (Scholtissek and Grosse, 1987)
    123..779     -  CDS            cat: CAT_ECOLX - Experimental evidence at protein level: Swiss-Prot protein existence level 1. This enzyme is an effector of chloramphenicol resistance in bacteria. From Escherichia coli. This protein is used as a marker in many commonly used cloning vectors, such as pACYC184.
    780..877     -  promoter       cat promoter: promoter of the E. coli cat gene encoding chloramphenicol acetyltransferase
    961..1549    +  rep_origin     ori: high-copy-number ColE1/pMB1/pBR322/pUC origin of replication
   1777..1824    -  protein_bind   FRT: FLP-mediated recombination occurs in the 8-bp core sequence TCTAGAAA (Turan and Bode, 2011). FLP recombinase from the Saccharomyces cerevisiae 2μ plasmid
   1840..2631    -  CDS            neo: KKA2_KLEPN - Also known as kan, nptII. Experimental evidence at protein level: Swiss-Prot protein existence level 1. Resistance to kanamycin, neomycin, paromomycin, ribostamycin, butirosin and gentamicin B. From Klebsiella pneumoniae.
   2663..2992    -  CDS            tnpA (fragment): TN5P_ECOLX - Also known as tnp. Experimental evidence at protein level: Swiss-Prot protein existence level 1. Mediates transposition of transposon Tn5 by a 'cut and paste' mechanism. First, the monomeric transposase binds the 19 bp inverted DNA repeats flanking the transposon. Then, dimerization of the DNA- bound transposase creates a synaptic DNA complex. After nicking of the first DNA strand, excision of the transposon proceeds through a series of intermediates. The transposase then mediates the insertion of the transposon at a new site by strand transfer. The activity of the wild- type tran
   2999..3032    -  protein_bind   FRT (minimal): supports FLP-mediated excision but not integration (Turan and Bode, 2011) FLP recombinase from the Saccharomyces cerevisiae 2μ plasmid
