[The description below was written by a language model from this plasmid's Addgene catalogue record and pLannotate feature annotations shown in this document.]
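Description:
pBTK1062 is a small, high-copy bacterial part plasmid (about 3.1 kb) built on the pBTK1001 backbone and assembled by Golden Gate cloning. Its recorded purpose is to supply a BsaI-compatible kanamycin resistance cassette, meaning a selectable-marker module that can be released and joined to other parts in a BsaI-based assembly. The associated publication concerns an all-in-one suicide vector for modifying bacterial genomes with a CRISPR-associated transposon. This suggests the cassette serves as a marker or cargo part in that system, although the record does not describe the exact assembly scheme. The backbone replicates in E. coli from a ColE1/pUC-type origin. It carries a chloramphenicol acetyltransferase gene driven by its native cat promoter and followed by a lambda t0 terminator. Together with the insert, this confers dual chloramphenicol and kanamycin resistance.

The payload is the neo/nptII aminoglycoside phosphotransferase coding sequence, which gives resistance to kanamycin and related aminoglycosides. The catalogue lists CP25, a synthetic constitutive bacterial promoter, as driving it, though the automated annotation did not flag this promoter. Upstream of the resistance gene the annotation detects a fragment matching the Tn5 transposase. This is most likely residual Tn5-derived sequence carried along with the marker rather than a functional transposase gene. The cassette is flanked by two FRT sites, one full-length and one minimal, in the same orientation. FLP recombinase can therefore excise the marker after it has been integrated and selected, leaving a single FRT scar and allowing the marker to be reused. The BsaI sites themselves are not annotated in the feature table. The listed insert size corresponds roughly to the resistance coding sequence alone rather than the whole FRT-flanked module.
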