Addgene plasmid #236186: pBTK1062
Purpose: BsaI compatible kanamycin resistance cassette
Depositing lab: Jeffrey Barrick. Depositing organization: University of Texas at Austin. Publication: UltraCAST: A Flexible All-In-One Suicide Vector for Modifying Bacterial Genomes Using a CRISPR-Associated Transposon. VanDieren AJ, Barrick JE. MicroPubl Biol. 2025 Aug 2;2025:10.17912/micropub.biology.001721. doi: 10.17912/micropub.biology.001721. eCollection 2025. PubMed 40827214.
Backbone
  Vector backbone: pBTK1001
  Backbone size w/o insert (bp): 2824
  Total vector size (bp): 3113
  Vector type: Bacterial Expression
Growth in bacteria
  Bacterial resistance: Chloramphenicol and Kanamycin, 25 & 50 μg/mL
  Growth temperature: 37°C
  Growth strain: DH5alpha
  Copy number: High Copy
Gene/Insert
  Gene/Insert name: Kanamycin resistance cassette
  Species: Synthetic; Escherichia coli
  Insert size (bp): 795
  Promoter: CP25
  Cloning method: Golden Gate
  Sequencing primers: 5′ gtcttaagttttttggctgaaagtc
Terms and licenses: Academic/Nonprofit Terms; Industry Terms: Not Available to Industry
How to cite: pBTK1062 was a gift from Jeffrey Barrick (Addgene plasmid # 236186 ; http://n2t.net/addgene:236186 ; RRID:Addgene_236186)
